>Addgene plasmid #132641 | pErCas12a EZ Clone | depositor full sequence | sequence record 254835 | Theoretical assembly based on backbone
CCTGCAGGCAGCTGCGCGCTCGCTCGCTCACTGAGGCCGCCCGGGCGTCGGGCGACCTTTGGTCGCCCGG
CCTCAGTGAGCGAGCGAGCGCGCAGAGAGGGAGTGGCCAACTCCATCACTAGGGGTTCCTGCGGCCTCTA
GACTCGAGGCGTTGACATTGATTATTGACTAGTTATTAATAGTAATCAATTACGGGGTCATTAGTTCATA
GCCCATATATGGAGTTCCGCGTTACATAACTTACGGTAAATGGCCCGCCTGGCTGACCGCCCAACGACCC
CCGCCCATTGACGTCAATAATGACGTATGTTCCCATAGTAACGCCAATAGGGACTTTCCATTGACGTCAA
TGGGTGGAGTATTTACGGTAAACTGCCCACTTGGCAGTACATCAAGTGTATCATATGCCAAGTACGCCCC
CTATTGACGTCAATGACGGTAAATGGCCCGCCTGGCATTATGCCCAGTACATGACCTTATGGGACTTTCC
TACTTGGCAGTACATCTACGTATTAGTCATCGCTATTACCATGGTGATGCGGTTTTGGCAGTACATCAAT
GGGCGTGGATAGCGGTTTGACTCACGGGGATTTCCAAGTCTCCACCCCATTGACGTCAATGGGAGTTTGT
TTTGGCACCAAAATCAACGGGACTTTCCAAAATGTCGTAACAACTCCGCCCCATTGACGCAAATGGGCGG
TAGGCGTGTACGGTGGGAGGTCTATATAAGCAGAGCTCTCTGGCTAACTACCGGTCTTGTTCTTTTTGCA
GAAGCTCAGAATAAACGCTCAACTTTGGCAGATCTAACTCGACGCCACCATGGCTTCTCCACCTAAGAAG
AAGAGAAAGGTGAACAACGGAACTAATAATTTTCAAAACTTCATTGGGATTAGTTCTCTGCAGAAGACCC
TTCGGAATGCCCTCATTCCCACTGAGACGACTCAACAGTTTATCGTAAAAAATGGAATTATTAAGGAGGA
TGAGTTGCGGGGGGAGAATAGGCAGATTTTGAAAGACATCATGGATGACTATTACCGGGGTTTTATCTCC
GAGACGCTGTCCTCTATCGATGATATTGATTGGACGTCTCTTTTTGAGAAGATGGAGATTCAGCTGAAAA
ATGGTGATAACAAAGATACCCTCATTAAGGAGCAAACCGAGTACCGGAAGGCGATCCACAAGAAGTTCGC
CAACGATGATCGTTTTAAGAATATGTTCTCAGCCAAACTCATCAGTGACATCCTTCCAGAATTTGTAATT
CATAATAATAACTACTCTGCGTCTGAGAAAGAAGAAAAAACTCAAGTCATCAAGCTCTTTTCACGGTTTG
CAACGAGCTTTAAGGATTACTTTAAAAACCGCGCTAATTGTTTTTCTGCGGACGACATCAGCTCATCCAG
CTGCCACAGAATCGTCAATGACAATGCGGAGATCTTCTTCTCCAATGCTCTGGTATATAGGCGCATTGTA
AAGTCCTTGTCCAATGACGATATTAATAAGATAAGTGGTGATATGAAGGATTCTCTCAAGGAAATGTCAT
TGGAGGAGATCTACAGCTATGAGAAATACGGTGAATTTATTACACAAGAAGGAATATCCTTTTATAATGA
CATCTGTGGGAAGGTGAATTCTTTCATGAATTTGTACTGTCAAAAAAACAAGGAGAACAAAAACCTCTAC
AAATTGCAAAAACTGCATAAGCAAATTCTTTGTATAGCGGACACTAGCTATGAGGTGCCGTATAAATTTG
AGTCAGATGAGGAGGTCTACCAAAGCGTAAACGGCTTCCTCGACAACATTTCCAGTAAGCATATCGTGGA
ACGGCTCAGGAAGATAGGGGATAACTATAATGGCTATAACCTTGACAAGATCTATATCGTGAGTAAATTC
TATGAAAGTGTATCTCAAAAGACCTATCGAGATTGGGAAACCATAAACACAGCTCTTGAGATTCATTACA
ATAATATTCTTCCTGGTAACGGGAAAAGTAAAGCCGATAAAGTGAAGAAGGCCGTCAAAAACGACCTGCA
GAAGAGCATAACGGAAATCAATGAATTGGTGTCTAACTACAAGCTGTGCTCAGATGACAACATAAAAGCT
GAGACATATATCCATGAGATCAGCCACATACTGAATAACTTTGAGGCGCAAGAGCTGAAATATAATCCTG
AGATCCACCTTGTAGAGTCTGAACTCAAGGCTTCCGAACTGAAAAATGTACTTGACGTAATCATGAATGC
TTTTCACTGGTGTAGTGTATTCATGACTGAGGAACTGGTTGATAAGGATAATAATTTTTATGCGGAACTT
GAAGAAATATACGATGAGATTTATCCCGTTATCTCACTCTATAATTTGGTCCGAAATTATGTAACTCAAA
AACCATACTCCACAAAGAAAATCAAGCTCAATTTCGGTATCCCGACCTTGGCTGACGGATGGTCTAAAAG
CAAGGAGTACTCCAATAACGCGATAATCTTGATGCGAGATAATCTTTACTATCTCGGAATTTTTAATGCT
AAAAATAAGCCCGATAAAAAGATTATTGAAGGAAACACATCTGAGAACAAAGGCGATTATAAAAAGATGA
TTTATAATTTGCTCCCTGGACCAAACAAAATGATCCCTAAAGTTTTCCTCAGTTCCAAGACCGGGGTTGA
GACGTACAAGCCTAGTGCATATATCTTGGAAGGTTATAAGCAAAACAAGCACATCAAAAGTTCTAAGGAC
TTTGACATCACTTTTTGTCATGATTTGATTGACTATTTTAAAAACTGTATTGCAATTCACCCAGAGTGGA
AGAATTTTGGATTTGACTTCTCAGACACGTCTACCTATGAAGATATATCAGGATTTTATCGCGAGGTTGA
GCTCCAGGGTTACAAGATTGATTGGACTTATATCAGCGAGAAGGATATTGATCTTTTGCAGGAAAAAGGC
CAACTTTATTTGTTCCAAATCTACAACAAGGACTTTTCTAAGAAATCAACTGGCAACGATAACCTTCATA
CTATGTACCTCAAAAATCTCTTTTCCGAAGAGAATCTTAAGGATATCGTGCTCAAGCTGAACGGTGAGGC
AGAGATATTTTTCCGAAAGAGTTCTATCAAAAACCCAATTATCCACAAAAAAGGCAGCATCCTGGTTAAC
AGGACGTACGAGGCCGAAGAGAAAGATCAGTTCGGCAACATACAGATAGTGCGGAAGAATATACCAGAGA
ATATCTACCAAGAGCTTTATAAGTATTTTAATGATAAGTCAGACAAAGAGCTTTCAGACGAGGCGGCGAA
GTTGAAAAATGTAGTGGGACATCACGAAGCCGCCACAAACATCGTGAAGGACTATCGGTATACCTATGAT
AAGTACTTCCTTCACATGCCAATCACGATCAATTTTAAAGCGAATAAGACCGGGTTCATAAATGACCGGA
TTCTGCAGTACATAGCAAAGGAGAAAGATCTTCATGTTATAGGCATTGATCGCGGCGAAAGAAACCTTAT
TTATGTCTCCGTTATAGACACATGTGGGAACATCGTTGAACAAAAATCCTTTAATATCGTTAATGGATAC
GACTATCAGATAAAGCTCAAACAACAGGAGGGGGCGCGCCAGATTGCTCGTAAAGAATGGAAGGAAATAG
GAAAAATAAAAGAAATCAAGGAGGGTTACCTGAGCCTTGTAATTCATGAAATCTCCAAAATGGTTATAAA
GTACAACGCGATTATTGTCATGGAAGATTTGAGCTACGGTTTTAAAAAAGGGAGGTTCAAGGTGGAGCGA
CAGGTGTACCAAAAGTTTGAAACGATGCTTATTAATAAACTCAATTACCTCGTGTTCAAGGATATAAGCA
TAACAGAAAATGGAGGGCTCCTTAAGGGATACCAGCTCACATACATACCGGACAAGCTTAAAAACGTGGG
ACACCAGTGCGGGTGTATATTTTACGTTCCTGCCGCGTATACATCAAAGATAGACCCCACCACAGGGTTC
GTGAATATCTTCAAGTTTAAGGACTTGACAGTCGATGCAAAACGTGAGTTCATCAAGAAATTCGATTCAA
TCCGGTACGATTCAGAAAAGAATCTGTTCTGTTTTACGTTCGATTATAACAACTTTATTACGCAAAATAC
AGTGATGTCAAAGAGCTCATGGAGTGTCTACACATACGGGGTTAGGATAAAGCGCAGGTTCGTTAACGGT
CGGTTCTCAAACGAATCAGACACGATTGACATTACGAAGGATATGGAAAAGACTCTGGAGATGACCGACA
TAAATTGGCGAGACGGCCACGACCTCCGACAAGATATCATTGACTACGAGATCGTCCAACACATTTTTGA
AATCTTCCGGTTGACCGTCCAGATGCGAAACAGTCTTTCTGAATTGGAAGACCGGGATTACGACAGATTG
ATCAGTCCTGTATTGAACGAAAACAACATATTCTATGATTCCGCCAAAGCTGGCGATGCTTTGCCAAAAG
ACGCCGACGCGAATGGAGCATATTGTATCGCCCTTAAAGGCCTTTACGAAATCAAACAAATAACAGAGAA
CTGGAAAGAGGATGGGAAATTTAGCCGAGATAAGCTCAAGATCAGCAACAAAGACTGGTTTGACTTTATT
CAAAACAAACGGTACTTGCCGAAAAAGAAACGCAAAGTAGGATCCTACCCATACGATGTTCCAGATTACG
CTTACCCATACGATGTTCCAGATTACGCTTACCCATACGATGTTCCAGATTACGCTTAAGAATTCCTAGA
GCTCGCTGATCAGCCTCGACTGTGCCTTCTAGTTGCCAGCCATCTGTTGTTTGCCCCTCCCCCGTGCCTT
CCTTGACCCTGGAAGGTGCCACTCCCACTGTCCTTTCCTAATAAAATGAGGAAATTGCATCGCATTGTCT
GAGTAGGTGTCATTCTATTCTGGGGGGTGGGGTGGGGCAGGACAGCAAGGGGGAGGATTGGGAAGAGAAT
AGCAGGCATGCTGGGGAGGTACCGAGGGCCTATTTCCCATGATTCCTTCATATTTGCATATACGATACAA
GGCTGTTAGAGAGATAATTGGAATTAATTTGACTGTAAACACAAAGATATTAGTACAAAATACGTGACGT
AGAAAGTAATAATTTCTTGGGTAGTTTGCAGTTTTAAAATTATGTTTTAAAATGGACTATCATATGCTTA
CCGTAACTTGAAAGTATTTCGATTTCTTGGCTTTATATATCTTGTGGAAAGGACGAAACACCGTCAAAAG
ACCTTTTTAATTTCTACTCTTGTAGATAGAGACCGGGGGTGGTCTCTTTTTTGGCCGCAGGAACCCCTAG
TGATGGAGTTGGCCACTCCCTCTCTGCGCGCTCGCTCGCTCACTGAGGCCGGGCGACCAAAGGTCGCCCG
ACGCCCGGGCTTTGCCCGGGCGGCCTCAGTGAGCGAGCGAGCGCGCAGCTGCCTGCAGGGGCGCCTGATG
CGGTATTTTCTCCTTACGCATCTGTGCGGTATTTCACACCGCATA
[95 nt withheld, positions 5506-5600]
T
[46 nt withheld, positions 5602-5647]
C
[141 nt withheld, positions 5649-5789]
CCTTTGACGTTGGAGTCCACGTTCTTT
[37 nt withheld, positions 5817-5853]
ACTCTATCTCGGGCTATTCTTTTGATTTATAAGGGATTTTGCCGATTTCGGTCTATTGGTTAAAAAATGA
GCTGATTTAACAAAAATTTAACGCGAATTTTAACAAAATATTAACGTTTACAATTTTATGGTGCACTCTC
AGTACAATCTGCTCTGATGCCGCATAGTTAAGCCAGCCCCGACACCCGCCAACACCCGCTGACGCGCCCT
GACGGGCTTGTCTGCTCCCGGCATCCGCTTACAGACAAGCTGTGACCGTCTCCGGGAGCTGCATGTGTCA
GAGGTTTTCACCGTCATCACCGAAACGCGCGAGACGAAAGGGCCTCGTGATACGCCTATTTTTATAGGTT
AATGTCATGATAATAATGGTTTCTTAGACGTCAGGTGGCACTTTTCGGGGAAATGTGCGCGGAACCCCTA
TTTGTTTATTTTTCTAAATACATTCAAATATGTATCCGCTCATGAGACAATAACCCTGATAAATGCTTCA
ATAATATTGAAAAAGGAAGAGTATGAGTATTCAACATTTCCGTGTCGCCCTTATTCCCTTTTTTGCGGCA
TTTTGCCTTCCTGTTTTTGCTCACCCAGAAACGCTGGTGAAAGTAAAAGATGCTGAAGATCAGTTGGGTG
CACGAGTGGGTTACATCGAACTGGATCTCAACAGCGGTAAGATCCTTGAGAGTTTTCGCCCCGAAGAACG
TTTTCCAATGATGAGCACTTTTAAAGTTCTGCTATGTGGCGCGGTATTATCCCGTATTGACGCCGGGCAA
GAGCAACTCGGTCGCCGCATACACTATTCTCAGAATGACTTGGTTGAGTACTCACCAGTCACAGAAAAGC
ATCTTACGGATGGCATGACAGTAAGAGAATTATGCAGTGCTGCCATAACCATGAGTGATAACACTGCGGC
CAACTTACTTCTGACAACGATCGGAGGACCGAAGGAGCTAACCGCTTTTTTGCACAACATGGGGGATCAT
GTAACTCGCCTTGATCGTTGGGAACCGGAGCTGAATGAAGCCATACCAAACGACGAGCGTGACACCACGA
TGCCTGTAGCAATGGCAACAACGTTGCGCAAACTATTAACTGGCGAACTACTTACTCTAGCTTCCCGGCA
ACAATTAATAGACTGGATGGAGGCGGATAAAGTTGCAGGACCACTTCTGCGCTCGGCCCTTCCGGCTGGC
TGGTTTATTGCTGATAAATCTGGAGCCGGTGAGCGTGGAAGCCGCGGTATCATTGCAGCACTGGGGCCAG
ATGGTAAGCCCTCCCGTATCGTAGTTATCTACACGACGGGGAGTCAGGCAACTATGGATGAACGAAATAG
ACAGATCGCTGAGATAGGTGCCTCACTGATTAAGCATTGGTAACTGTCAGACCAAGTTTACTCATATATA
CTTTAGATTGATTTAAAACTTCATTTTTAATTTAAAAGGATCTAGGTGAAGATCCTTTTTGATAATCTCA
TGACCAAAATCCCTTAACGTGAGTTTTCGTTCCACTGAGCGTCAGACCCCGTAGAAAAGATCAAAGGATC
TTCTTGAGATCCTTTTTTTCTGCGCGTAATCTGCTGCTTGCAAACAAAAAAACCACCGCTACCAGCGGTG
GTTTGTTTGCCGGATCAAGAGCTACCAACTCTTTTTCCGAAGGTAACTGGCTTCAGCAGAGCGCAGATAC
CAAATACTGTTCTTCTAGTGTAGCCGTAGTTAGGCCACCACTTCAAGAACTCTGTAGCACCGCCTACATA
CCTCGCTCTGCTAATCCTGTTACCAGTGGCTGCTGCCAGTGGCGATAAGTCGTGTCTTACCGGGTTGGAC
TCAAGACGATAGTTACCGGATAAGGCGCAGCGGTCGGGCTGAACGGGGGGTTCGTGCACACAGCCCAGCT
TGGAGCGAACGACCTACACCGAACTGAGATACCTACAGCGTGAGCTATGAGAAAGCGCCACGCTTCCCGA
AGGGAGAAAGGCGGACAGGTATCCGGTAAGCGGCAGGGTCGGAACAGGAGAGCGCACGAGGGAGCTTCCA
GGGGGAAACGCCTGGTATCTTTATAGTCCTGTCGGGTTTCGCCACCTCTGACTTGAGCGTCGATTTTTGT
GATGCTCGTCAGGGGGGCGGAGCCTATGGAAAAACGCCAGCAACGCGGCCTTTTTACGGTTCCTGGCCTT
TTGCTGGCCTTTTGCTCACATGT
Features (pLannotate 1.2.2; 18 found; start..end, strand, type, name):
     12..39      +  repeat_region  AAV2 ITR (fragment): inverted terminal repeat of adeno-associated virus serotype 2 inverted
     68..95      +  repeat_region  AAV2 ITR (fragment): inverted terminal repeat of adeno-associated virus serotype 2 inverted
    154..533     +  enhancer       CMV enhancer: human cytomegalovirus immediate early enhancer
    534..737     +  promoter       CMV promoter: human cytomegalovirus (CMV) immediate early promoter
    756..798     +  5'UTR          Xenopus globin 5'-UTR: translational enhancer from the 5'-UTR of the major beta-globin gene of Xenopus laevis
   4666..4682    +  CDS            3xHA (fragment): three tandem HA epitope tags
   4693..4709    +  CDS            3xHA (fragment): three tandem HA epitope tags
   4720..4748    +  CDS            3xHA (fragment): three tandem HA epitope tags
   4780..4891    +  polyA_signal   bGH poly(A) signal: bovine growth hormone polyadenylation signal
   4994..5234    +  promoter       U6 promoter: RNA polymerase III promoter for human U6 snRNA
   5309..5449    +  repeat_region  AAV2 ITR: inverted terminal repeat of adeno-associated virus serotype 2 inverted
   5454..5505    -  misc_feature   bom (fragment): basis of mobility region from pBR322
   5524..5979    +  rep_origin     f1 ori (sequence partly withheld): f1 bacteriophage origin of replication; arrow indicates direction of (+) strand synthesis
   5980..6029    -  misc_feature   bom (fragment): basis of mobility region from pBR322
   6131..6166    -  CDS            rop (fragment): Rop protein, which maintains plasmids at low copy number; rop
   6261..6365    +  promoter       AmpR promoter: bla
   6366..7226    +  CDS            AmpR: β-lactamase; bla; confers resistance to ampicillin, carbenicillin, and related antibiotics
   7397..7985    +  rep_origin     ori: high-copy-number ColE1/pMB1/pBR322/pUC origin of replication
