>Addgene plasmid #132641 | pErCas12a EZ Clone | addgene full sequence | sequence record 260406 | Addgene NGS Result
CGGTTCCTGGCCTTTTGCTGGCCTTTTGCTCACATGTCCTGCAGGCAGCTGCGCGCTCGCTCGCTCACTG
AGGCCGCCCGGGCGTCGGGCGACCTTTGGTCGCCCGGCCTCAGTGAGCGAGCGAGCGCGCAGAGAGGGAG
TGGCCAACTCCATCACTAGGGGTTCCTGCGGCCTCTAGACTCGAGGCGTTGACATTGATTATTGACTAGT
TATTAATAGTAATCAATTACGGGGTCATTAGTTCATAGCCCATATATGGAGTTCCGCGTTACATAACTTA
CGGTAAATGGCCCGCCTGGCTGACCGCCCAACGACCCCCGCCCATTGACGTCAATAATGACGTATGTTCC
CATAGTAACGCCAATAGGGACTTTCCATTGACGTCAATGGGTGGAGTATTTACGGTAAACTGCCCACTTG
GCAGTACATCAAGTGTATCATATGCCAAGTACGCCCCCTATTGACGTCAATGACGGTAAATGGCCCGCCT
GGCATTATGCCCAGTACATGACCTTATGGGACTTTCCTACTTGGCAGTACATCTACGTATTAGTCATCGC
TATTACCATGGTGATGCGGTTTTGGCAGTACATCAATGGGCGTGGATAGCGGTTTGACTCACGGGGATTT
CCAAGTCTCCACCCCATTGACGTCAATGGGAGTTTGTTTTGGCACCAAAATCAACGGGACTTTCCAAAAT
GTCGTAACAACTCCGCCCCATTGACGCAAATGGGCGGTAGGCGTGTACGGTGGGAGGTCTATATAAGCAG
AGCTCTCTGGCTAACTACCGGTTTCTTTTTGCAGAAGCTCAGAATAAACGCTCAACTTTGGCAGATCTAA
CTCGACGCCACCATGGCTTCTCCACCTAAGAAGAAGAGAAAGGTGAACAACGGAACTAATAATTTTCAAA
ACTTCATTGGGATTAGTTCTCTGCAGAAGACCCTTCGGAATGCCCTCATTCCCACTGAGACGACTCAACA
GTTTATCGTAAAAAATGGAATTATTAAGGAGGATGAGTTGCGGGGGGAGAATAGGCAGATTTTGAAAGAC
ATCATGGATGACTATTACCGGGGTTTTATCTCCGAGACGCTGTCCTCTATCGATGATATTGATTGGACGT
CTCTTTTTGAGAAGATGGAGATTCAGCTGAAAAATGGTGATAACAAAGATACCCTCATTAAGGAGCAAAC
CGAGTACCGGAAGGCGATCCACAAGAAGTTCGCCAACGATGATCGTTTTAAGAATATGTTCTCAGCCAAA
CTCATCAGTGACATCCTTCCAGAATTTGTAATTCATAATAATAACTACTCTGCGTCTGAGAAAGAAGAAA
AAACTCAAGTCATCAAGCTCTTTTCACGGTTTGCAACGAGCTTTAAGGATTACTTTAAAAACCGCGCTAA
TTGTTTTTCTGCGGACGACATCAGCTCATCCAGCTGCCACAGAATCGTCAATGACAATGCGGAGATCTTC
TTCTCCAATGCTCTGGTATATAGGCGCATTGTAAAGTCCTTGTCCAATGACGATATTAATAAGATAAGTG
GTGATATGAAGGATTCTCTCAAGGAAATGTCATTGGAGGAGATCTACAGCTATGAGAAATACGGTGAATT
TATTACACAAGAAGGAATATCCTTTTATAATGACATCTGTGGGAAGGTGAATTCTTTCATGAATTTGTAC
TGTCAAAAAAACAAGGAGAACAAAAACCTCTACAAATTGCAAAAACTGCATAAGCAAATTCTTTGTATAG
CGGACACTAGCTATGAGGTGCCGTATAAATTTGAGTCAGATGAGGAGGTCTACCAAAGCGTAAACGGCTT
CCTCGACAACATTTCCAGTAAGCATATCGTGGAACGGCTCAGGAAGATAGGGGATAACTATAATGGCTAT
AACCTTGACAAGATCTATATCGTGAGTAAATTCTATGAAAGTGTATCTCAAAAGACCTATCGAGATTGGG
AAACCATAAACACAGCTCTTGAGATTCATTACAATAATATTCTTCCTGGTAACGGGAAAAGTAAAGCCGA
TAAAGTGAAGAAGGCCGTCAAAAACGACCTGCAGAAGAGCATAACGGAAATCAATGAATTGGTGTCTAAC
TACAAGCTGTGCTCAGATGACAACATAAAAGCTGAGACATATATCCATGAGATCAGCCACATACTGAATA
ACTTTGAGGCGCAAGAGCTGAAATATAATCCTGAGATCCACCTTGTAGAGTCTGAACTCAAGGCTTCCGA
ACTGAAAAATGTACTTGACGTAATCATGAATGCTTTTCACTGGTGTAGTGTATTCATGACTGAGGAACTG
GTTGATAAGGATAATAATTTTTATGCGGAACTTGAAGAAATATACGATGAGATTTATCCCGTTATCTCAC
TCTATAATTTGGTCCGAAATTATGTAACTCAAAAACCATACTCCACAAAGAAAATCAAGCTCAATTTCGG
TATCCCGACCTTGGCTGACGGATGGTCTAAAAGCAAGGAGTACTCCAATAACGCGATAATCTTGATGCGA
GATAATCTTTACTATCTCGGAATTTTTAATGCTAAAAATAAGCCCGATAAAAAGATTATTGAAGGAAACA
CATCTGAGAACAAAGGCGATTATAAAAAGATGATTTATAATTTGCTCCCTGGACCAAACAAAATGATCCC
TAAAGTTTTCCTCAGTTCCAAGACCGGGGTTGAGACGTACAAGCCTAGTGCATATATCTTGGAAGGTTAT
AAGCAAAACAAGCACATCAAAAGTTCTAAGGACTTTGACATCACTTTTTGTCATGATTTGATTGACTATT
TTAAAAACTGTATTGCAATTCACCCAGAGTGGAAGAATTTTGGATTTGACTTCTCAGACACGTCTACCTA
TGAAGATATATCAGGATTTTATCGCGAGGTTGAGCTCCAGGGTTACAAGATTGATTGGACTTATATCAGC
GAGAAGGATATTGATCTTTTGCAGGAAAAAGGCCAACTTTATTTGTTCCAAATCTACAACAAGGACTTTT
CTAAGAAATCAACTGGCAACGATAACCTTCATACTATGTACCTCAAAAATCTCTTTTCCGAAGAGAATCT
TAAGGATATCGTGCTCAAGCTGAACGGTGAGGCAGAGATATTTTTCCGAAAGAGTTCTATCAAAAACCCA
ATTATCCACAAAAAAGGCAGCATCCTGGTTAACAGGACGTACGAGGCCGAAGAGAAAGATCAGTTCGGCA
ACATACAGATAGTGCGGAAGAATATACCAGAGAATATCTACCAAGAGCTTTATAAGTATTTTAATGATAA
GTCAGACAAAGAGCTTTCAGACGAGGCGGCGAAGTTGAAAAATGTAGTGGGACATCACGAAGCCGCCACA
AACATCGTGAAGGACTATCGGTATACCTATGATAAGTACTTCCTTCACATGCCAATCACGATCAATTTTA
AAGCGAATAAGACCGGGTTCATAAATGACCGGATTCTGCAGTACATAGCAAAGGAGAAAGATCTTCATGT
TATAGGCATTGATCGCGGCGAAAGAAACCTTATTTATGTCTCCGTTATAGACACATGTGGGAACATCGTT
GAACAAAAATCCTTTAATATCGTTAATGGATACGACTATCAGATAAAGCTCAAACAACGGGAGGGGGCGC
GCCAGATTGCTCGTAAAGAATGGAAGGAAATAGGAAAAATAAAAGAAATCAAGGAGGGTTACCTGAGCCT
TGTAATTCATGAAATCTCCAAAATGGTTATAAAGTACAACGCGATTATTGTCATGGAAGATTTGAGCTAC
GGTTTTAAAAAAGGGAGGTTCAAGGTGGAGCGACAGGTGTACCAAAAGTTTGAAACGATGCTTATTAATA
AACTCAATTACCTCGTGTTCAAGGATATAAGCATAACAGAAAATGGAGGGCTCCTTAAGGGATACCAGCT
CACATACATACCGGACAAGCTTAAAAACGTGGGACACCAGTGCGGGTGTATATTTTACGTTCCTGCCGCG
TATACATCAAAGATAGACCCCACCACAGGGTTCGTGAATATCTTCAAGTTTAAGGACTTGACAGTCGATG
CAAAACGTGAGTTCATCAAGAAATTCGATTCAATCCGGTACGATTCAGAAAAGAATCTGTTCTGTTTTAC
GTTCGATTATAACAACTTTATTACGCAAAATACAGTGATGTCAAAGAGCTCATGGAGTGTCTACACATAC
GGGGTTAGGATAAAGCGCAGGTTCGTTAACGGTCGGTTCTCAAACGAATCAGACACGATTGACATTACGA
AGGATATGGAAAAGACTCTGGAGATGACCGACATAAATTGGCGAGACGGCCACGACCTCCGACAAGATAT
CATTGACTACGAGATCGTCCAACACATTTTTGAAATCTTCCGGTTGACCGTCCAGATGCGAAACAGTCTT
TCTGAATTGGAAGACCGGGATTACGACAGATTGATCAGTCCTGTATTGAACGAAAACAACATATTCTATG
ATTCCGCCAAAGCTGGCGATGCTTTGCCAAAAGACGCCGACGCGAATGGAGCATATTGTATCGCCCTTAA
AGGCCTTTACGAAATCAAACAAATAACAGAGAACTGGAAAGAGGATGGGAAATTTAGCCGAGATAAGCTC
AAGATCAGCAACAAAGACTGGTTTGACTTTATTCAAAACAAACGGTACTTGCCGAAAAAGAAACGCAAAG
TAGGATCCTACCCATACGATGTTCCAGATTACGCTTACCCATACGATGTTCCAGATTACGCTTACCCATA
CGATGTTCCAGATTACGCTTAAGAATTCCTAGAGCTCGCTGATCAGCCTCGACTGTGCCTTCTAGTTGCC
AGCCATCTGTTGTTTGCCCCTCCCCCGTGCCTTCCTTGACCCTGGAAGGTGCCACTCCCACTGTCCTTTC
CTAATAAAATGAGGAAATTGCATCGCATTGTCTGAGTAGGTGTCATTCTATTCTGGGGGGTGGGGTGGGG
CAGGACAGCAAGGGGGAGGATTGGGAAGAGAATAGCAGGCATGCTGGGGAGGTACCGAGGGCCTATTTCC
CATGATTCCTTCATATTTGCATATACGATACAAGGCTGTTAGAGAGATAATTGGAATTAATTTGACTGTA
AACACAAAGATATTAGTACAAAATACGTGACGTAGAAAGTAATAATTTCTTGGGTAGTTTGCAGTTTTAA
AATTATGTTTTAAAATGGACTATCATATGCTTACCGTAACTTGAAAGTATTTCGATTTCTTGGCTTTATA
TATCTTGTGGAAAGGACGAAACACCGTCAAAAGACCTTTTTAATTTCTACTCTTGTAGATAGAGACCGGG
GGTGGTCTCTTTTTTGGCCGCAGGAACCCCTAGTGATGGAGTTGGCCACTCCCTCTCTGCGCGCTCGCTC
GCTCACTGAGGCCGGGCGACCAAAGGTCGCCCGACGCCCGGGCTTTGCCCGGGCGGCCTCAGTGAGCGAG
CGAGCGCGCAGCTGCCTGCAGGGGCGCCTGATGCGGTATTTTCTCCTTACGCATCTGTGCGGTATTTCAC
ACCGCATA
[95 nt withheld, positions 5539-5633]
T
[46 nt withheld, positions 5635-5680]
C
[141 nt withheld, positions 5682-5822]
CCTTTGACGTTGGAGTCCACGTTCTTT
[37 nt withheld, positions 5850-5886]
ACTCTATCTCGGGCTATTCTTTTGATTTATAAGGGATTTTGCCGATTTCGGTCTATTGGTTAAAAAATGA
GCTGATTTAACAAAAATTTAACGCGAATTTTAACAAAATATTAACGTTTACAATTTTATGGTGCACTCTC
AGTACAATCTGCTCTGATGCCGCATAGTTAAGCCAGCCCCGACACCCGCCAACACCCGCTGACGCGCCCT
GACGGGCTTGTCTGCTCCCGGCATCCGCTTACAGACAAGCTGTGACCGTCTCCGGGAGCTGCATGTGTCA
GAGGTTTTCACCGTCATCACCGAAACGCGCGAGACGAAAGGGCCTCGTGATACGCCTATTTTTATAGGTT
AATGTCATGATAATAATGGTTTCTTAGACGTCAGGTGGCACTTTTCGGGGAAATGTGCGCGGAACCCCTA
TTTGTTTATTTTTCTAAATACATTCAAATATGTATCCGCTCATGAGACAATAACCCTGATAAATGCTTCA
ATAATATTGAAAAAGGAAGAGTATGAGTATTCAACATTTCCGTGTCGCCCTTATTCCCTTTTTTGCGGCA
TTTTGCCTTCCTGTTTTTGCTCACCCAGAAACGCTGGTGAAAGTAAAAGATGCTGAAGATCAGTTGGGTG
CACGAGTGGGTTACATCGAACTGGATCTCAACAGCGGTAAGATCCTTGAGAGTTTTCGCCCCGAAGAACG
TTTTCCAATGATGAGCACTTTTAAAGTTCTGCTATGTGGCGCGGTATTATCCCGTATTGACGCCGGGCAA
GAGCAACTCGGTCGCCGCATACACTATTCTCAGAATGACTTGGTTGAGTACTCACCAGTCACAGAAAAGC
ATCTTACGGATGGCATGACAGTAAGAGAATTATGCAGTGCTGCCATAACCATGAGTGATAACACTGCGGC
CAACTTACTTCTGACAACGATCGGAGGACCGAAGGAGCTAACCGCTTTTTTGCACAACATGGGGGATCAT
GTAACTCGCCTTGATCGTTGGGAACCGGAGCTGAATGAAGCCATACCAAACGACGAGCGTGACACCACGA
TGCCTGTAGCAATGGCAACAACGTTGCGCAAACTATTAACTGGCGAACTACTTACTCTAGCTTCCCGGCA
ACAATTAATAGACTGGATGGAGGCGGATAAAGTTGCAGGACCACTTCTGCGCTCGGCCCTTCCGGCTGGC
TGGTTTATTGCTGATAAATCTGGAGCCGGTGAGCGTGGAAGCCGCGGTATCATTGCAGCACTGGGGCCAG
ATGGTAAGCCCTCCCGTATCGTAGTTATCTACACGACGGGGAGTCAGGCAACTATGGATGAACGAAATAG
ACAGATCGCTGAGATAGGTGCCTCACTGATTAAGCATTGGTAACTGTCAGACCAAGTTTACTCATATATA
CTTTAGATTGATTTAAAACTTCATTTTTAATTTAAAAGGATCTAGGTGAAGATCCTTTTTGATAATCTCA
TGACCAAAATCCCTTAACGTGAGTTTTCGTTCCACTGAGCGTCAGACCCCGTAGAAAAGATCAAAGGATC
TTCTTGAGATCCTTTTTTTCTGCGCGTAATCTGCTGCTTGCAAACAAAAAAACCACCGCTACCAGCGGTG
GTTTGTTTGCCGGATCAAGAGCTACCAACTCTTTTTCCGAAGGTAACTGGCTTCAGCAGAGCGCAGATAC
CAAATACTGTTCTTCTAGTGTAGCCGTAGTTAGGCCACCACTTCAAGAACTCTGTAGCACCGCCTACATA
CCTCGCTCTGCTAATCCTGTTACCAGTGGCTGCTGCCAGTGGCGATAAGTCGTGTCTTACCGGGTTGGAC
TCAAGACGATAGTTACCGGATAAGGCGCAGCGGTCGGGCTGAACGGGGGGTTCGTGCACACAGCCCAGCT
TGGAGCGAACGACCTACACCGAACTGAGATACCTACAGCGTGAGCTATGAGAAAGCGCCACGCTTCCCGA
AGGGAGAAAGGCGGACAGGTATCCGGTAAGCGGCAGGGTCGGAACAGGAGAGCGCACGAGGGAGCTTCCA
GGGGGAAACGCCTGGTATCTTTATAGTCCTGTCGGGTTTCGCCACCTCTGACTTGAGCGTCGATTTTTGT
GATGCTCGTCAGGGGGGCGGAGCCTATGGAAAAACGCCAGCAACGCGGCCTTTTTA
Features (pLannotate 1.2.2; 18 found; start..end, strand, type, name):
     49..76      +  repeat_region  AAV2 ITR (fragment): inverted terminal repeat of adeno-associated virus serotype 2 inverted
    105..132     +  repeat_region  AAV2 ITR (fragment): inverted terminal repeat of adeno-associated virus serotype 2 inverted
    191..570     +  enhancer       CMV enhancer: human cytomegalovirus immediate early enhancer
    571..774     +  promoter       CMV promoter: human cytomegalovirus (CMV) immediate early promoter
    793..831     +  5'UTR          Xenopus globin 5'-UTR (fragment): translational enhancer from the 5'-UTR of the major beta-globin gene of Xenopus laevis
   4699..4715    +  CDS            3xHA (fragment): three tandem HA epitope tags
   4726..4742    +  CDS            3xHA (fragment): three tandem HA epitope tags
   4753..4781    +  CDS            3xHA (fragment): three tandem HA epitope tags
   4813..4924    +  polyA_signal   bGH poly(A) signal: bovine growth hormone polyadenylation signal
   5027..5267    +  promoter       U6 promoter: RNA polymerase III promoter for human U6 snRNA
   5342..5482    +  repeat_region  AAV2 ITR: inverted terminal repeat of adeno-associated virus serotype 2 inverted
   5487..5538    -  misc_feature   bom (fragment): basis of mobility region from pBR322
   5557..6012    +  rep_origin     f1 ori (sequence partly withheld): f1 bacteriophage origin of replication; arrow indicates direction of (+) strand synthesis
   6013..6062    -  misc_feature   bom (fragment): basis of mobility region from pBR322
   6164..6199    -  CDS            rop (fragment): Rop protein, which maintains plasmids at low copy number; rop
   6294..6398    +  promoter       AmpR promoter: bla
   6399..7259    +  CDS            AmpR: β-lactamase; bla; confers resistance to ampicillin, carbenicillin, and related antibiotics
   7430..8018    +  rep_origin     ori: high-copy-number ColE1/pMB1/pBR322/pUC origin of replication
