[The description below was written by a language model from this plasmid's Addgene catalogue record and pLannotate feature annotations shown in this document.]
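Description:
pErCas12a EZ Clone is an all-in-one CRISPR plasmid for mammalian expression, built on the pX601 AAV backbone in which the original SaCas9 coding region has been replaced by ErCas12a (also called Mad7), a Cas12a-family nuclease from Eubacterium rectale. The roughly 8 kb plasmid is maintained in E. coli at high copy through a ColE1/pUC-type origin with ampicillin selection (AmpR under its own bla promoter). It also carries an f1 origin, and a recombination-limiting strain is listed for growth, consistent with the presence of AAV2 inverted terminal repeats. The ITRs flank the payload as in an AAV transfer plasmid. The left ITR is annotated only as short fragments in both sequence records. The region between the ITRs is about 5.3 kb by the feature coordinates, which is above the usual AAV packaging capacity, and the record does not state whether the construct was packaged.

Between the ITRs, the CMV enhancer and promoter, followed by a Xenopus β-globin 5′-UTR translational enhancer, drive the 3.8 kb codon-optimised ErCas12a insert cloned between AgeI and BamHI, terminated by a bGH polyadenylation signal. The nuclease carries SV40 nuclear localisation signals at both ends and a 3xHA epitope tag. The catalogue lists the tag as N-terminal, but the feature tables place the HA repeats just upstream of the poly(A) signal, at the 3′ end of the open reading frame. The ErCas12a coding sequence itself is not annotated in either table. It bears a Q926R change that the depositor reports does not affect function, plus a silent mutation that removes an internal BsaI site. That removal presumably keeps the backbone's BsaI-based guide cloning usable downstream of the human U6 promoter. The plasmid co-expresses ErCas12a and a user-supplied guide RNA for targeted genome editing, and the associated work applied this nuclease in zebrafish and human cells.
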