Addgene plasmid #132641: pErCas12a EZ Clone
Purpose: Expresses ErCas12a and an sgRNA to target a region of interest
Depositing lab: Stephen Ekker. Depositing organization: Mayo Foundation for Medical Education and Research. Publication: Expanding the CRISPR Toolbox with ErCas12a in Zebrafish and Human Cells. Wierson WA, Simone BW, WareJoncas Z, Mann C, Welker JM, Kar B, Emch MJ, Friedberg I, Gendron WAC, Barry MA, Clark KJ, Dobbs DL, McGrail MA, Ekker SC, Essner JJ. CRISPR J. 2019 Dec;2(6):417-433. doi: 10.1089/crispr.2019.0026. Epub 2019 Nov 19. PubMed 31742435.
Backbone
  Vector backbone: pX601-AAV-CMV::NLS-SaCas9-NLS-3xHAbGHpA;U6::BsaI-sgRNA
  Backbone manufacturer: Dr. Feng Zhang
  Backbone size w/o insert (bp): 4206
  Total vector size (bp): 8046
  Vector type: Mammalian Expression, AAV, CRISPR
Growth in bacteria
  Bacterial resistance: Ampicillin, 100 μg/mL
  Growth temperature: 37°C
  Growth strain: NEB Stable
  Copy number: High Copy
Gene/Insert
  Gene/Insert name: ErCas12a (alt name: Mad7)
  Species: Eubacterium rectale
  Insert size (bp): 3840
  Mutation: Q926R (Please see depositor comments) and BsaI site removed via SDM on ErCas12a gene sequence with a silent mutation
  GenBank ID: MH347339.1
  Promoter: CMV Promoter
  Tag / fusion protein: SV40 NLS (N terminal on insert); SV40 NLS (C terminal on insert); 3x HA (N terminal on insert)
  Cloning method: Restriction Enzyme; 5′ cloning site AgeI (not destroyed); 3′ cloning site BamHi (not destroyed)
  Sequencing primers: 5′ GCTCTCTGGCTAACTACCGGT; 3′ GGTACCTCCCCAGCATGCCT
Resource information
  A portion of this plasmid was derived from a plasmid made by: The codon optimized sequence of this gene was ordered as a geneblock from IDT from Jeff Essner's lab, who is co-corresponding author of the manuscript this construct is derived from.
Terms and licenses: Academic/Nonprofit Terms; Industry Terms: Not Available to Industry
Depositor comments: Q926R mutation in ErCas12a does not affect function. This plasmid was used successfully in associated publication.
How to cite: pErCas12a EZ Clone was a gift from Stephen Ekker (Addgene plasmid # 132641 ; http://n2t.net/addgene:132641 ; RRID:Addgene_132641)
